Addgene plasmid #234082: pKEK3398
Purpose: CCP expression in diverse gram-negative bacteria, with pre-cloned Golden Gate Compatible (BsaI) restriction sites to facilitate promoter swapping.
Depositing lab: Karl Klose. Depositing organization: University of Texas at San Antonio. Publication: Mobilizable shuttle vectors with fluorescent markers functional across different species of bacteria. Armstrong ZR, Alonso J, Stanton V, Patel N, Zogaj X, Cocioba SS, Klose KE. Appl Environ Microbiol. 2025 May 12:e0004525. doi: 10.1128/aem.00045-25. PubMed 40353662.
Backbone
  Vector backbone: RSF1010-p15a-CmR
  Vector type: Bacterial Expression
Growth in bacteria
  Bacterial resistance: Chloramphenicol, 25 μg/mL
  Growth temperature: 37°C
  Growth strain: DH5alpha
  Copy number: Low Copy
Gene/Insert
  Gene/Insert name: sfCherry2
  Species: Synthetic
  Mutation: E117Q/T127I/G219A
  Promoter: pJ23100-BsaI
  Cloning method: Golden Gate
Terms and licenses: Academic/Nonprofit Terms; Industry Terms: Not Available to Industry
Depositor comments: Universal primer overhangs for promoter swapping: Forward 5'- GGCTACGGTCTCGCGAC-3'; Reverse 5'- GGCTACGGTCTCGTAAT -3'
How to cite: pKEK3398 was a gift from Karl Klose (Addgene plasmid # 234082 ; http://n2t.net/addgene:234082 ; RRID:Addgene_234082)
