[The description below was written by a language model from this plasmid's Addgene catalogue record and pLannotate feature annotations shown in this document.]
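Description:
pKEK3398 is a mobilizable, broad-host-range bacterial expression shuttle vector of about 8.6 kb, built on an RSF1010-p15a-CmR backbone and intended for expressing a coloured or fluorescent marker in diverse gram-negative bacteria. It carries two replication systems. The p15A origin supports maintenance in E. coli. The RSF1010 oriV works together with the plasmid-encoded RepA, RepB and RepC proteins (RepC is annotated only as a fragment) and the R1162-like antisense regulatory RNA, allowing largely host-independent replication across many species. The RSF1010 mobilization genes mobB and mobC are also annotated, so the plasmid can be transferred by conjugation when a helper conjugative system is supplied in trans. Selection is by chloramphenicol through the cat (CmR) gene, and the record lists the plasmid as low copy. Short annotated fragments of an RSF origin, IS1, lacI and lacZα appear to be backbone remnants or partial matches rather than functional elements.

The payload is a synthetic sfCherry2 coding sequence, a monomeric red fluorescent protein derived from Discosoma, recorded here with the substitutions E117Q/T127I/G219A. The purpose field refers to the product as "CCP" without expanding the abbreviation. Expression is driven by a constitutive Anderson-family promoter, listed as J23100. The automated annotation labels the region just upstream of the reporter as a J23119 fragment, probably because these closely related promoters share sequence. The promoter is flanked by pre-cloned BsaI sites, so it can be excised and replaced with any promoter of interest by Golden Gate assembly. This suits the plasmid both for constitutive labelling of bacteria and as a template for promoter swapping to tune or test expression in different hosts.
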