Features (pLannotate 1.2.2; 15 found; start..end, strand, type, name):
      1..546     +  rep_origin     p15A ori: Plasmids containing the medium-copy-number p15A origin of replication can be propagated in E. coli cells that contain a second plasmid with the ColE1 origin.
    634..689     +  rep_origin     RSF ori (fragment): Plasmids containing the RSF 1030 origin of replication can be propagated in E. coli cells that contain additional plasmids with compatible origins.
    808..878     -  mobile_element IS1 (fragment): prokaryotic transposable element IS1
    883..1030    +  CDS            lacI (fragment): lac repressor; lacI; The lac repressor binds to the lac operator to inhibit transcription in E. coli. This inhibition can be relieved by adding lactose or isopropyl-β-D-thiogalactopyranoside (IPTG).
   1307..2158    -  CDS            RSF1010 RepC (fragment): replication protein C of the broad-host-range plasmid RSF1010 (Scholz et al., 1989); repC
   2145..2984    -  CDS            RSF1010 RepA: replication protein A of the broad-host-range plasmid RSF1010 (Scholz et al., 1989); repA
   2976..3050    -  ncRNA          Plasmid R1162: Accession: RF00043 - R1162-like plasmid antisense RNA
   3495..4466    -  CDS            RSF1010 RepB: replication protein B of the broad-host-range plasmid RSF1010 (Scholz et al., 1989); repB
   4466..4876    -  CDS            mobB: MOBB2_ECOLX - Protein predicted: Swiss-Prot protein existence level 4. This protein is essential to promote the specific transfer of the plasmid in the presence of conjugative plasmids. From Escherichia coli.
   5700..5981    +  CDS            mobC: MOBC_ECOLX - Protein predicted: Swiss-Prot protein existence level 4. This protein is essential to promote the specific transfer of the plasmid in the presence of conjugative plasmids. From Escherichia coli.
   6011..6405    +  rep_origin     RSF1010 oriV: replication origin of the broad-host-range plasmid RSF1010; requires the RSF1010 RepA/B/C proteins for replication (Scholz et al., 1989)
   6878..7536    -  CDS            CmR: chloramphenicol acetyltransferase; cat; confers resistance to chloramphenicol
   7802..8470    -  CDS            sfCherry2: sfCherry2 is a basic (constitutively fluorescent) fluorescent protein published in 2017, derived from Discosoma sp.. It is reported to be a monomer.
   8515..8539    -  promoter       J23119(SpeI) promoter (fragment): bacterial promoter (Registry of Standard Biological Parts BBa J23119) modified to end with an SpeI site
   8542..8562    +  CDS            lacZα (fragment): LacZα fragment of β-galactosidase; lacZ fragment
>Addgene plasmid #234082 | pKEK3398 | addgene full sequence | sequence record 464937 | Addgene NGS Result
TTGAGATCGTTTTGGTCTGCGCGTAATCTCTTGCTCTGAAAACGAAAAAACCGCCTTGCAGGGCGGTTTT
TCGAAGGTTCTCTGAGCTACCAACTCTTTGAACCGAGGTAACTGGCTTGGAGGAGCGCAGTCACCAAAAC
TTGTCCTTTCAGTTTAGCCTTAACCGGCGCATGACTTCAAGACTAACTCCTCTAAATCAATTACCAGTGG
CTGCTGCCAGTGGTGCTTTTGCATGTCTTTCCGGGTTGGACTCAAGACGATAGTTACCGGATAAGGCGCA
GCGGTCGGACTGAACGGGGGGTTCGTGCATACAGTCCAGCTTGGAGCGAACTGCCTACCCGGAACTGAGT
GTCAGGCGTGGAATGAGACAAACGCGGCCATAACAGCGGAATGACACCGGTAAACCGAAAGGCAGGAACA
GGAGAGCGCACGAGGGAGCCGCCAGGGGGAAACGCCTGGTATCTTTATAGTCCTGTCGGGTTTCGCCACC
ACTGATTTGAGCGTCAGATTTCGTGATGCTTGTCAGGGGGGCGGAGCCTATGGAAAAACGGCTTTGCCGC
GGCCCTCTCACTTCCCTGTTAAGTATCTTCCTGGCATCTTCCAGGAAATCTCCGCCCCGTTCGTAAGCCA
TTTCCGCTCGCCGCAGTCGAACGACCGAGCGTAGCGAGTCAGTGAGCGAGGAAGCGGAATATATCCTGTA
TCACATATTCTGCTGACGCACCGGTGCAGCCTTTTTTCTCCTGCCACATGAAGCACTTCACTGACACCCT
CATCAGTGCCAACATAGTAAGCCAGTATACACTCCGCTAGCGCTGATGTCCGGCGGTGCTTTTGCCGTTA
CGCACCACCCCGTCAGTAGCTGAACAGGAGGGACAGCTTGGAGGTGAAGGGCAATCAGCTGTTGCCCGTC
TCACTGGTGAAAAGAAAAACCACCCTGGCGCCCAATACGCAAACCGCCTCTCCCCGCGCGTTGGCCGATT
CATTAATGCAGCTGGCACGACAGGTTTCCCGACTGGAAAGCGGGCAGTGAGCGCAACGCAATTAATGTAA
GTTAGCGCGAATTGCAAGCTGGCCGACGCGCTGGGCTACGTCTTGCTGGCGTTCGGGAGCAGAAGAGCAT
ACATCTGGAAGCAAAGCCAGGAAAGCGGCCTATGGAGCTGTGCGGCAGCGCTCAGTAGGCAATTTTTCAA
AATATTGTTAAGCCTTTTCTGAGCATGGTATTTTTCATGGTATTACCAATTAGCAGGAAAATAAGCCATT
GAATATAAAAGATAAAAATGTCTTGTTTACAATAGAGTGGGGGGGGTCAGCCTGCCGCCTTGGGCCGGGT
GATGTCGTACTTGCCCGCCGCGAACTCGGTTACCGTCCAGCCCAGCGCGACCAGCTCCGGCAACGCCTCG
CGCACCCGCTGGCGGCGCTTGCGCATGGTCGAACCACTGGCCTCTGACGGCCAGACATAGCCGCACAAGG
TATCTATGGAAGCCTTGCCGGTTTTGCCGGGGTCGATCCAGCCACACAGCCGCTGGTGCAGCAGGCGGGC
GGTTTCGCTGTCCAGCGCCCGCACCTCGTCCATGCTGATGCGCACATGCTGGCCGCCACCCATGACGGCC
TGCGCGATCAAGGGGTTCAGGGCCACGTACAGGCGCCCGTCCGCCTCGTCGCTGGCGTACTCCGACAGCA
GCCGAAACCCCTGCCGCTTGCGGCCATTCTGGGCGATGATGGATACCTTCCAAAGGCGCTCGATGCAGTC
CTGTATGTGCTTGAGCGCCCCACCACTATCGACCTCTGCCCCGATTTCCTTTGCCAGCGCCCGATAGCTA
CCTTTGACCACCATGGCATCAGCGGTGACGGCCTCCCACTTGGGTTCCAGGAACAGCCGGAGCTGCCGTC
CGCCTTCGGTCTTGGGTTCCGGGCCAAGCACTAGGCCATTAGGCCCAGCCATGGCCACCAGCCCTTGCAG
GATGCGCAGATCATCAGCGCCCAGCGGCTCCGGGCCGCTGAACTCGATCCGCTTGCCGTCGCCGTAGTCA
TACGTCACGTCCAGCTTGCTGCGCTTGCGCTCGCCCCGCTTGAGGGCACGGAACAGGCCGGGGGCCAGAC
AGTGCGCCGGGTCGTGCCGGACGTGGCTGAGGCTGTGCTTGTTCTTAGGCTTCACCACGGGGCACCCCCT
TGCTCTTGCGCTGCCTCTCCAGCACGGCGGGCTTGAGCACCCCGCCGTCATGCCGCCTGAACCACCGATC
AGCGAACGGTGCGCCATAGTTGGCCTTGCTCACACCGAAGCGGACGAAGAACCGGCGCTGGTCGTCGTCC
ACACCCCATTCCTCGGCCTCGGCGCTGGTCATGCTCGACAGGTAGGACTGCCAGCGGATGTTATCGACCA
GTACCGAGCTGCCCCGGCTGGCCTGCTGCTGGTCGCCTGCGCCCATCATGGCCGCGCCCTTGCTGGCATG
GTGCAGGAACACGATAGAGCACCCGGTATCGGCGGCGATGGCCTCCATGCGACCGATGACCTGGGCCATG
GGGCCGCTGGCGTTTTCTTCCTCGATGTGGAACCGGCGCAGCGTGTCCAGCACCATCAGGCGGCGGCCCT
CGGCGGCGCGCTTGAGGCCGTCGAACCACTCCGGGGCCATGATGTTGGGCAGGCTGCCGATCAGCGGCTG
GATCAGCAGGCCGTCAGCCACGGCTTGCCGTTCCTCGGCGCTGAGGTGCGCCCCAAGGGCGTGCAGGCGG
TGATGAATGGCGGTGGGCGGGTCTTCGGCGGGCAGGTAGATCACCGGGCCGGTGGGCAGTTCGCCCACCT
CCAGCAGATCCGGCCCGCCTGCAATCTGTGCGGCCAGTTGCAGGGCCAGCATGGATTTACCGGCACCACC
GGGCGACACCAGCGCCCCGACCGTACCGGCCACCATGTTGGGCAAAACGTAGTCCAGCGGTGGCGGCGCT
GCTGCGAACGCCTCCAGAATATTGATAGGCTTATGGGTAGCCATTGATTGCCTCCTTTGCAGGCAGTTGG
TGGTTAGGCGCTGGCGGGGTCACTACCCCCGCCCTGCGCCGCTCTGAGTTCTTCCAGGCACTCGCGCAGC
GCCTCGTATTCGTCGTCGGTCAGCCAGAACTTGCGCTGACGCATCCCTTTGGCCTTCATGCGCTCGGCAT
ATCGCGCTTGGCGTACAGCGTCAGGGCTGGCCAGCAGGTCGCCGGTCTGCTTGTCCTTTTGGTCTTTCAT
ATCAGTCACCGAGAAACTTGCCGGGGCCGAAAGGCTTGTCTTCGCGGAACAAGGACAAGGTGCAGCCGTC
AAGGTTAAGGCTGGCCATATCAGCGACTGAAAAGCGGCCAGCCTCGGCCTTGTTTGACGTATAACCAAAG
CCACCGGGCAACCAATAGCCCTTGTCACTTTTGATCAGGTAGACCGACCCTGAAGCGCTTTTTTCGTATT
CCATAAAACCCCCTTCTGTGCGTGAGTACTCATAGTATAACAGGCGTGAGTACCAACGCAAGCACTACAT
GCTGAAATCTGGCCCGCCCCTGTCCATGCCTCGCTGGCGGGGTGCCGGTGCCCGTGCCAGCTCGGCCCGC
GCAAGCTGGACGCTGGGCAGACCCATGACCTTGCTGACGGTGCGCTCGATGTAATCCGCTTCGTGGCCGG
GCTTGCGCTCTGCCAGCGCTGGGCTGGCCTCGGCCATGGCCTTGCCGATTTCCTCGGCACTGCGGCCCCG
GCTGGCCAGCTTCTGCGCGGCGATAAAGTCGCACTTGCTGAGGTCATCACCGAAGCGCTTGACCAGCCCG
GCCATCTCGCTGCGGTACTCGTCCAGCGCCGTGCGCCGGTGGCGGCTAAGCTGCCGCTCGGGCAGTTCGA
GGCTGGCCAGCCTGCGGGCCTTCTCCTGCTGCCGCTGGGCCTGCTCGATCTGCTGGCCAGCCTGCTGCAC
CAGCGCCGGGCCAGCGGTGGCGGTCTTGCCCTTGGATTCACGCAGCAGCACCCACGGCTGATAACCGGCG
CGGGTGGTGTGCTTGTCCTTGCGGTTGGTGAAGCCCGCCAAGCGGCCATAGTGGCGGCTGTCGGCGCTGG
CCGGGTCGGCGTCGTACTCGCTGGCCAGCGTCCGGGCAATCTGCCCCCGAAGTTCACCGCCTGCGGCGTC
GGCCACCTTGACCCATGCCTGATAGTTCTTCGGGCTGGTTTCCACTACCAGGGCAGGCTCCCGGCCCTCG
GCTTTCATGTCATCCAGGTCAAACTCGCTGAGGTCGTCCACCAGCACCAGACCATGCCGCTCCTGCTCGG
CGGGCCTGATATACACGTCATTGCCCTGGGCATTCATCCGCTTGAGCCATGGCGTGTTCTGGAGCACTTC
GGCGGCTGACCATTCCCGGTTCATCATCTGGCCGGTGGTGGCGTCCCTGACGCCGATATCGAAGCGCTCA
CAGCCCATGGCCTTGAGCTGTCGGCCTATGGCCTGCAAAGTCCTGTCGTTCTTCATCGGGCCACCAAGCG
CAGCCAGATCGAGCCGTCCTCGGTTGTCAGTGGCGTCAGGTCGAGCAAGAGCAACGATGCGATCAGCAGC
ACCACCGTAGGCATCATGGAAGCCAGCATCACGGTTAGCCATAGCTTCCAGTGCCACCCCCGCGACGCGC
TCCGGGCGCTCTGCGCGGCGCTGCTCACCTCGGCGGCTACCTCCCGCAACTCTTTGGCCAGCTCCACCCA
TGCCGCCCCTGTCTGGCGCTGGGCTTTCAGCCACTCCGCCGCCTGCGCCTCGCTGGCCTGCTGGGTCTGG
CTCATGACCTGCCGGGCTTCGTCGGCCAGTGTCGCCATGCTCTGGGCCAGCGGTTCGATCTGCTCCGCTA
ACTCGTTGATGCCTCTGGATTTCTTCACTCTGTCGATTGCGTTCATGGTCTATTGCCTCCCGGTATTCCT
GTAAGTCGATGATCTGGGCGTTGGCGGTGTCGATGTTCAGGGCCACGTCTGCCCGGTCGGTGCGGATGCC
CCGGCCTTCCATCTCCACCACGTTCGGCCCCAGGTGAACACCGGGCAGGCGCTCGATGCCCTGCGCCTCA
AGTGTTCTGTGGTCAATGCGGGCGTCGTGGCCAGCCCGCTCTAATGCCCGGTTGGCATGGTCGGCCCATG
CCTCGCGGGTCTGCTCAAGCCATGCCTTGGGCTTGAGCGCTTCGGTCTTCTGTGCCCCGCCCTTCTCCGG
GGTCTTGCCGTTGTACCGCTTGAACCACTGAGCGGCGGGCCGCTCGATGCCGTCATTGATCCGCTCGGAG
ATCATCAGGTGGCAGTGCGGGTTCTCGCCGCCACCGGCATGGATGGCCAGCGTATACGGCAGGCGCTCGG
CACCGGTCAGGTGCTGGGCGAACTCGGACGCCAGCGCCTTCTGCTGGTCGAGGGTCAGCTCGACCGGCAG
GGCAAATTCGACCTCCTTGAACAGCCGCCCATTGGCGCGTTCATACAGGTCGGCAGCATCCCAGTAGTCG
GCGGGCCGCTCGACGAACTCCGGCATGTGCCCGGATTCGGCGTGCAAGACTTCATCCATGTCGCGGGCAT
ACTTGCCTTCGCGCTGGATGTAGTCGGCCTTGGCCCTGGCCGATTGGCCGCCCGACCTGCTGCCGGTTTT
CGCCGTAAGGTGATAAATCGCCATGCTGCCTCGCTGTTGCTTTTGCTTTTCGGCTCCATGATAGCCTACG
AGACAGCACATTAACAATGGGGTGTCAAGATGGTTAAGGGGAGCAACAAGGCGGCGGATCGGCTGGCCAA
GCTCGAAGAACAACGAGCGCGAATCAATGCCGAAATTCAGCGGGTGCGGGCAAGGGAACAGCAGCAAGAG
CGCAAGAACGAAACAAGGCGCAAGGTGCTGGTGGGGGCCATGATTTTGGCCAAGGTGAACAGCAGCGAGT
GGCCGGAGGATCGGCTCATGGCGGCAATGGATGCGTACCTTGAACGCGACCACGACCGCGCCTTGTTCGG
TCTGCCGCCACGCCAGAAGGATGAGCCGGGCTGAATGATCGACCGAGACAGGCCCTGCGGGGCTGCACAC
GCGCCCCCACCCTTCGGGTAGGGGGAAAGGCCGCTAAAGCGGCTAAAAGCGCTCCAGCGTATTTCTGCGG
GGTTTGGTGTGGGGTTTAGCGGGCTTTGCCCGCCTTTCCCCCTGCCGCGCAGCGGTGGGGCGGTGTGTAG
CCTAGCGCAGCGAATAGACCAGCTATCCGGCCTCTGGCCGGGCATATTGGGCAAGGGCAGCAGCGCCCCA
CAAGGGCGCTGATAACCGCGCCTAGTGGATTATTCTTAGATAATCATGGATGGATTTTTCCAACACCCCG
CCAGCCCCCGCCCCTGCTGGGTTTGCAGGTTTGGGGGCGTGACAGTTATTGCAGGGGTTCGTGACAGTTA
TTGCAGGGGGGCGTGACAGTTATTGCAGGGGTTCGTGACAGTTAGTACGGGAGTGACGGGCACTGGCTGG
CAATGTCTAGCAACGGCAGGCATTTCGGCTGAGGGTAAAAGAACTTTCCGCTAAGCGATAGACTGTATGT
AAACACAGTATTGCAAGGACGCGGAACATGCCTCATGTGGCGGCCAGGACGGCCAGCCGGGATCGGGATA
CTGGTCGTTACCAGAGCCACCGACCCGAGCAAACCCTTCTCTATCAGATCGTTGACGAGTATTACCCGGC
ATTCGCTGCGCTTATGGCAGAGCAGGGAAAGGAATTGCCGGGCTATGTGCAACGGGAATTTGAAGAATTT
CTCCAATGCGGGCGGCTGGAGCATGGCTTTCTACGGGTTCGCTGCGAGTCTTGCCACGCCGAGCACCTGG
TCGCTTTCAGAAATCAATCTAAAGTATATATGAGTAAACTTGGTCTGACAGGCTCGCGCTTTGTTAGCAG
CCGGATCCGCGCGGCGTTTACGCCCCCCCTGCCACTCATCGCAGTACTGTTGTAATTCATTAAGCATTCT
GCCGACATGGAAGCCATCACAAACGGCATGATGAACCTGAATCGCCAGCGGCATCAGCACCTTGTCGCCT
TGCGTATAATATTTGCCCATGGTGAAAACGGGGGCGAAGAAGTTGTCCATATTGGCCACGTTTAAATCAA
AACTGGTGAAACTCACCCAGGGATTGGCTGAGACGAAAAACATATTCTCAATAAACCCTTTAGGGAAATA
GGCCAGGTTTTCACCGTAACACGCCACATCTTGCGAATATATGTGTAGAAACTGCCGGAAATCGTCGTGG
TATTCACTCCAGAGCGATGAAAACGTTTCAGTTTGCTCATGGAAAACGGTGTAACAAGGGTGAACACTAT
CCCATATCACCAGCTCACCGTCTTTCATTGCCATACGGAATTCCGGATGAGCATTCATCAGGCGGGCAAG
AATGTGAATAAAGGCCGGATAAAACTTGTGCTTATTTTTCTTTACGGTCTTTAAAAAGGCCGTAATATCC
AGCTGAACGGTCTGGTTATAGGTACATTGAGCAACTGACTGAAATGCCTCAAAATGTTCTTTACGATGCC
ATTGGGATATATCAACGGTGGTATATCCAGTGATTTTTTTCTCCATATGTTTAGTCTCCTTTTTTTGTTA
TAAATATTTTATACACAAAAATCTTCGTTATTTAAATAAGTTTTATAGCTATTTTTTCAAGATACAAAAC
TATTAATTAGTTATAATTAGGTTATTAGCTTAAAATTATAAACCAAATACGATGAGTGACAACCCAAAAG
ATCTCGATCCTCTACGCCGTTGGGGAGCAGGAAACAGCTATGACGGTACCAAAAAAAACCCCGCCCTGTC
AGGGGCGGGGTTTTTTTTTGAGCTCTTATCATGTAGAGTGACGTGCCTCCGCGCGCTCGTATTGCTCAAC
AATGGTGTAGTCCTCGTTATGTGACGTAATATCTAACTTAATGTCCACGTTATAGGCCCCGGGCAATTGC
ACGGGCTTCTTGGCTTTGTAAGTAGTTTTGACTTCCGCGTCATAGTGTCCACCATCCTTGAGCTTGAGTC
GTTGGTTGATTTCACCCTTCAACGCACCGTCCTCTGGGTACATCCGTTCCGTACTAGCTTCCCATCCCAT
AGTCTTCTTCTGCATCACTGGTCCATCAGAAGGGAAATTAATGCCGAGCAGCTTAACTTTGTAGATGAAC
TGACCATCTTGCAGAGAAGAGTCCTGGGTTACCGTGACTACACCGCCGTCTTCAAAATTCATTACACGCT
CCCAGGTGAATCCCTCTGGAAAGGAAAGTTTCAAATAGTCCGGAATATCAGCTGGATGCTTTACATACGC
TTTCGAACCATACATAAACTGAGGACTTAAGATATCCCACGCGAACGGCAGTGGACCGCCCTTAGTTACT
TTCAGCTTGGCGGTTTGAGTTCCTTCGTAGGGGTGGCCTTCACCCTCACCTTCGATCTCGAACTCATGAC
CGTTGACAGACCCTTCCATGTGGACCTTAAAACGCATAAATTCCTTGATAATTGCCATATTATCTTCTTC
CATGGGACTCTTTCTCCTCTTTAATCGAGACCAAGCTAGCACTGTACCTAGGACTGAGCTAGCCGTCAAG
AATTCACTGGCCGTCGTTTTACGGTCTCAGTCGACTACTCTAGAAATATTTTATCTGATTAATAAGATGA
TCTTC
